Addgene plasmid #234875: hSyn-IRES2-GFP
Purpose: Lentiviral plasmid with a multiple cloning site followed by IRES2-GFP.
Depositing lab: Andrew Arrant. Depositing organization: University of Alabama at Birmingham. Publication: Delivering progranulin to neuronal lysosomes protects against excitotoxicity. Davis SE, Roth JR, Aljabi Q, Hakim AR, Savell KE, Day JJ, Arrant AE. J Biol Chem. 2021 Sep;297(3):100993. doi: 10.1016/j.jbc.2021.100993. Epub 2021 Jul 21. PubMed 34298019.
Backbone
  Vector backbone: lenti SYN-FLAG-dCas9-VPR
  Backbone manufacturer: Jeremy Day (Addgene #114196)
  Backbone size w/o insert (bp): 8573
  Total vector size (bp): 9339
  Modifications to backbone: Inserted IRES2 site before EGFP
  Vector type: Mammalian Expression, Lentiviral
  Selectable markers: Zeocin
Growth in bacteria
  Bacterial resistance: Ampicillin, 100 μg/mL
  Growth temperature: 37°C
  Growth strain: NEB Stable
  Copy number: Unknown
Gene/Insert
  Gene/Insert name: EGFP
  Insert size (bp): 720
  Promoter: hSYn
  Cloning method: Ligation Independent Cloning
  Sequencing primers: 5′ ctgcctcagtctgcggtg; 3′ cttgcttcctttggcgag
Resource information
  A portion of this plasmid was derived from a plasmid made by: Didier Trono (GFP amplified from Addgene #12252) and Pamela McLean (IRES site amplified from CIGW vector described in St. Martin et al., 2007; https://doi.org/10.1111/j.1471-4159.2006.04310.x)
Terms and licenses: Academic/Nonprofit Terms; Industry Terms: Not Available to Industry
How to cite: hSyn-IRES2-GFP was a gift from Andrew Arrant (Addgene plasmid # 234875 ; http://n2t.net/addgene:234875 ; RRID:Addgene_234875)
