[The description below was written by a language model from this plasmid's Addgene catalogue record and pLannotate feature annotations shown in this document.]
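Description:
hSyn-IRES2-GFP is a third-generation-style, self-inactivating HIV-1 lentiviral transfer plasmid for neuron-targeted expression in mammalian cells. It was built on the lenti SYN-FLAG-dCas9-VPR backbone by placing an IRES2 element ahead of EGFP. In bacteria it replicates from a high-copy ColE1/pUC-type origin and is selected with ampicillin through the β-lactamase gene; an f1 origin is also present. Outside the viral genome, an SV40 promoter/EM7 promoter–BleoR cassette with an SV40 polyadenylation signal provides Zeocin resistance. Because it lies beyond the 3' LTR, this marker is not packaged into virus. The catalogue lists a total size of 9339 bp, while the sequenced record is 9359 nt.

The viral portion begins with a CMV enhancer/promoter fused to a truncated 5' LTR, which drives genomic RNA production in packaging cells. This is followed by the Ψ packaging signal with a gag fragment, the Rev response element for nuclear export of unspliced RNA, and the cPPT/CTS. The internal expression cassette uses the human synapsin I promoter, which confers neuron-specific expression. That promoter is followed by a short multiple cloning site, the EMCV-derived IRES2 and EGFP, then a WPRE to enhance transcript expression and a ΔU3 3' LTR with a downstream bGH polyadenylation signal.

A coding sequence inserted at the cloning site would be transcribed on a single bicistronic mRNA with EGFP. The IRES allows independent translation of the reporter, so transduced neurons are marked by untagged GFP without fusing anything to the protein of interest. As deposited, the plasmid carries no gene upstream of the IRES and serves as an empty cloning vector or a GFP-only control.
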