Features (pLannotate 1.2.2; 31 found; start..end, strand, type, name):
    166..1026    -  CDS            AmpR: β-lactamase; bla; confers resistance to ampicillin, carbenicillin, and related antibiotics
   1027..1131    -  promoter       AmpR promoter: bla
   1190..1242    -  misc_feature   bom (fragment): basis of mobility region from pBR322
   1397..1776    +  enhancer       CMV enhancer: human cytomegalovirus immediate early enhancer
   1777..1976    +  promoter       CMV promoter: human cytomegalovirus (CMV) immediate early promoter
   1994..2174    +  LTR            5' LTR (truncated): truncated 5' long terminal repeat (LTR) from HIV-1
   2221..2346    +  misc_feature   HIV-1 Ψ: packaging signal of human immunodeficiency virus type 1
   2330..2693    +  CDS            HIV-1 gag (fragment): gag protein from human immunodeficiency virus 1; gag
   2839..3072    +  misc_feature   RRE: The Rev response element (RRE) of HIV-1 allows for Rev-dependent mRNA export from the nucleus to the cytoplasm.
   3449..3549    +  CDS            Rev (fragment): human immunodeficiency virus 1 (HIV-1) Rev protein; rev; enhances nuclear export of unspliced and incompletely spliced viral mRNAs
   3599..3716    +  misc_feature   cPPT/CTS: central polypurine tract and central termination sequence of HIV-1
   3761..4208    +  promoter       hSyn promoter: human synapsin I promoter; confers neuron-specific expression (Kügler et al., 2003)
   4214..4266    +  misc_feature   MCS: multiple cloning site
   4268..4854    +  misc_feature   IRES2: internal ribosome entry site (IRES) of the encephalomyocarditis virus (EMCV)
   4855..5574    +  CDS            EGFP: the original enhanced GFP (Yang et al., 1996) mammalian codon-optimized
   5610..6198    +  misc_feature   WPRE: woodchuck hepatitis virus posttranscriptional regulatory element
   6249..6268    +  misc_feature   cPPT/CTS (fragment): central polypurine tract and central termination sequence of HIV-1
   6270..6503    +  LTR            3' LTR (ΔU3): self-inactivating 3' long terminal repeat (LTR) from HIV-1
   6535..6759    +  polyA_signal   bGH poly(A) signal: bovine growth hormone polyadenylation signal
   6763..6784    +  promoter       SV40 promoter (fragment): SV40 enhancer and early promoter
   6805..7233    +  rep_origin     f1 ori (sequence partly withheld): f1 bacteriophage origin of replication; arrow indicates direction of (+) strand synthesis
   7247..7576    +  promoter       SV40 promoter: SV40 enhancer and early promoter
   7624..7671    +  promoter       EM7 promoter: synthetic bacterial promoter&nbsp
   7690..8064    +  CDS            BleoR: antibiotic-binding protein; Sh ble from Streptoalloteichus hindustanus; confers resistance to bleomycin, phleomycin, and Zeocin™
   8074..8199    +  CDS            ble (fragment): BLE_KLEPN - Experimental evidence at protein level: Swiss-Prot protein existence level 1. Binding protein with a strong affinity to the bleomycin family of antibiotics. Binds to CL990; an antimitotic-antibiotic compound. From Klebsiella pneumoniae.
   8194..8315    +  polyA_signal   SV40 poly(A) signal: SV40 polyadenylation signal
   8388..8404    -  protein_bind   lac operator: The lac repressor binds to the lac operator to inhibit transcription in E. coli. This inhibition can be relieved by adding lactose or isopropyl-β-D-thiogalactopyranoside (IPTG). lac repressor encoded by lacI
   8412..8442    -  promoter       lac promoter: promoter for the E. coli lac operon
   8457..8478    -  protein_bind   CAP binding site: CAP binding activates transcription in the presence of cAMP. E. coli catabolite activator protein
   8491..8583    -  CDS            lacI (fragment): lac repressor; lacI; The lac repressor binds to the lac operator to inhibit transcription in E. coli. This inhibition can be relieved by adding lactose or isopropyl-β-D-thiogalactopyranoside (IPTG).
   8766..9354    -  rep_origin     ori: high-copy-number ColE1/pMB1/pBR322/pUC origin of replication
>Addgene plasmid #234875 | hSyn-IRES2-GFP | addgene full sequence | sequence record 469054 | Addgene NGS Result
TCCTTTGATCTTTTCTACGGGGTCTGACGCTCAGTGGAACGAAAACTCACGTTAAGGGATTTTGGTCATG
AGATTATCAAAAAGGATCTTCACCTAGATCCTTTTAAATTAAAAATGAAGTTTTAAATCAATCTAAAGTA
TATATGAGTAAACTTGGTCTGACAGTTACCAATGCTTAATCAGTGAGGCACCTATCTCAGCGATCTGTCT
ATTTCGTTCATCCATAGTTGCCTGACTCCCCGTCGTGTAGATAACTACGATACGGGAGGGCTTACCATCT
GGCCCCAGTGCTGCAATGATACCGCGAGACCCACGCTCACCGGCTCCAGATTTATCAGCAATAAACCAGC
CAGCCGGAAGGGCCGAGCGCAGAAGTGGTCCTGCAACTTTATCCGCCTCCATCCAGTCTATTAATTGTTG
CCGGGAAGCTAGAGTAAGTAGTTCGCCAGTTAATAGTTTGCGCAACGTTGTTGCCATTGCTACAGGCATC
GTGGTGTCACGCTCGTCGTTTGGTATGGCTTCATTCAGCTCCGGTTCCCAACGATCAAGGCGAGTTACAT
GATCCCCCATGTTGTGCAAAAAAGCGGTTAGCTCCTTCGGTCCTCCGATCGTTGTCAGAAGTAAGTTGGC
CGCAGTGTTATCACTCATGGTTATGGCAGCACTGCATAATTCTCTTACTGTCATGCCATCCGTAAGATGC
TTTTCTGTGACTGGTGAGTACTCAACCAAGTCATTCTGAGAATAGTGTATGCGGCGACCGAGTTGCTCTT
GCCCGGCGTCAATACGGGATAATACCGCGCCACATAGCAGAACTTTAAAAGTGCTCATCATTGGAAAACG
TTCTTCGGGGCGAAAACTCTCAAGGATCTTACCGCTGTTGAGATCCAGTTCGATGTAACCCACTCGTGCA
CCCAACTGATCTTCAGCATCTTTTACTTTCACCAGCGTTTCTGGGTGAGCAAAAACAGGAAGGCAAAATG
CCGCAAAAAAGGGAATAAGGGCGACACGGAAATGTTGAATACTCATACTCTTCCTTTTTCAATATTATTG
AAGCATTTATCAGGGTTATTGTCTCATGAGCGGATACATATTTGAATGTATTTAGAAAAATAAACAAATA
GGGGTTCCGCGCACATTTCCCCGAAAAGTGCCACCTGACGTCGACGGATCGGGAGATCTCCCGATCCCCT
ATGGTGCACTCTCAGTACAATCTGCTCTGATGCCGCATAGTTAAGCCAGTATCTGCTCCCTGCTTGTGTG
TTGGAGGTCGCTGAGTAGTGCGCGAGCAAAATTTAAGCTACAACAAGGCAAGGCTTGACCGACAATTGCA
TGAAGAATCTGCTTAGGGTTAGGCGTTTTGCGCTGCTTCGCGATGTACGGGCCAGATATACGCGTTGACA
TTGATTATTGACTAGTTATTAATAGTAATCAATTACGGGGTCATTAGTTCATAGCCCATATATGGAGTTC
CGCGTTACATAACTTACGGTAAATGGCCCGCCTGGCTGACCGCCCAACGACCCCCGCCCATTGACGTCAA
TAATGACGTATGTTCCCATAGTAACGCCAATAGGGACTTTCCATTGACGTCAATGGGTGGAGTATTTACG
GTAAACTGCCCACTTGGCAGTACATCAAGTGTATCATATGCCAAGTACGCCCCCTATTGACGTCAATGAC
GGTAAATGGCCCGCCTGGCATTATGCCCAGTACATGACCTTATGGGACTTTCCTACTTGGCAGTACATCT
ACGTATTAGTCATCGCTATTACCATGGTGATGCGGTTTTGGCAGTACATCAATGGGCGTGGATAGCGGTT
TGACTCACGGGGATTTCCAAGTCTCCACCCCATTGACGTCAATGGGAGTTTGTTTTGGCACCAAAATCAA
CGGGACTTTCCAAAATGTCGTAACAACTCCGCCCCATTGACGCAAATGGGCGGTAGGCGTGTACGGTGGG
AGGTCTATATAAGCAGCGCGTTTTGCCTGTACTGGGTCTCTCTGGTTAGACCAGATCTGAGCCTGGGAGC
TCTCTGGCTAACTAGGGAACCCACTGCTTAAGCCTCAATAAAGCTTGCCTTGAGTGCTTCAAGTAGTGTG
TGCCCGTCTGTTGTGTGACTCTGGTAACTAGAGATCCCTCAGACCCTTTTAGTCAGTGTGGAAAATCTCT
AGCAGTGGCGCCCGAACAGGGACTTGAAAGCGAAAGGGAAACCAGAGGAGCTCTCTCGACGCAGGACTCG
GCTTGCTGAAGCGCGCACGGCAAGAGGCGAGGGGCGGCGACTGGTGAGTACGCCAAAAATTTTGACTAGC
GGAGGCTAGAAGGAGAGAGATGGGTGCGAGAGCGTCAGTATTAAGCGGGGGAGAATTAGATCGCGATGGG
AAAAAATTCGGTTAAGGCCAGGGGGAAAGAAAAAATATAAATTAAAACATATAGTATGGGCAAGCAGGGA
GCTAGAACGATTCGCAGTTAATCCTGGCCTGTTAGAAACATCAGAAGGCTGTAGACAAATACTGGGACAG
CTACAACCATCCCTTCAGACAGGATCAGAAGAACTTAGATCATTATATAATACAGTAGCAACCCTCTATT
GTGTGCATCAAAGGATAGAGATAAAAGACACCAAGGAAGCTTTAGACAAGATAGAGGAAGAGCAAAACAA
AAGTAAGACCACCGCACAGCAAGCGGCCGCTGATCTTCAGACCTGGAGGAGGAGATATGAGGGACAATTG
GAGAAGTGAATTATATAAATATAAAGTAGTAAAAATTGAACCATTAGGAGTAGCACCCACCAAGGCAAAG
AGAAGAGTGGTGCAGAGAGAAAAAAGAGCAGTGGGAATAGGAGCTTTGTTCCTTGGGTTCTTGGGAGCAG
CAGGAAGCACTATGGGCGCAGCGTCAATGACGCTGACGGTACAGGCCAGACAATTATTGTCTGGTATAGT
GCAGCAGCAGAACAATTTGCTGAGGGCTATTGAGGCGCAACAGCATCTGTTGCAACTCACAGTCTGGGGC
ATCAAGCAGCTCCAGGCAAGAATCCTGGCTGTGGAAAGATACCTAAAGGATCAACAGCTCCTGGGGATTT
GGGGTTGCTCTGGAAAACTCATTTGCACCACTGCTGTGCCTTGGAATGCTAGTTGGAGTAATAAATCTCT
GGAACAGATTTGGAATCACACGACCTGGATGGAGTGGGACAGAGAAATTAACAATTACACAAGCTTAATA
CACTCCTTAATTGAAGAATCGCAAAACCAGCAAGAAAAGAATGAACAAGAATTATTGGAATTAGATAAAT
GGGCAAGTTTGTGGAATTGGTTTAACATAACAAATTGGCTGTGGTATATAAAATTATTCATAATGATAGT
AGGAGGCTTGGTAGGTTTAAGAATAGTTTTTGCTGTACTTTCTATAGTGAATAGAGTTAGGCAGGGATAT
TCACCATTATCGTTTCAGACCCACCTCCCAACCCCGAGGGGACCCGACAGGCCCGAAGGAATAGAAGAAG
AAGGTGGAGAGAGAGACAGAGACAGATCCATTCGATTAGTGAACGGATCGGCACTGCGTGCGCCAATTCT
GCAGACAAATGGCAGTATTCATCCACAATTTTAAAAGAAAAGGGGGGATTGGGGGGTACAGTGCAGGGGA
AAGAATAGTAGACATAATAGCAACAGACATACAAACTAAAGAATTACAAAAACAAATTACAAAAATTCAA
AATTTTCGGGTTTATTACAGGGACAGCAGAGATCCAGTTTGGTTAATTAAAGTGCAAGTGGGTTTTAGGA
CCAGGATGAGGCGGGGTGGGGGTGCCTACCTGACGACCGACCCCGACCCACTGGACAAGCACCCAACCCC
CATTCCCCAAATTGCGCATCCCCTATCAGAGAGGGGGAGGGGAAACAGGATGCGGCGAGGCGCGTGCGCA
CTGCCAGCTTCAGCACCGCGGACAGTGCCTTCGCCCCCGCCTGGCGGCGCGCGCCACCGCCGCCTCAGCA
CTGAAGGCGCGCTGACGTCACTCGCCGGTCCCCCGCAAACTCCCCTTCCCGGCCACCTTGGTCGCGTCCG
CGCCGCCGCCGGCCCAGCCGGACCGCACCACGCGAGGCGCGAGATAGGGGGGCACGGGCGCGACCATCTG
CGCTGCGGCGCCGGCGACTCAGCGCTGCCTCAGTCTGCGGTGGGCAGCGGAGGAGTCGTGTCGTGCCTGA
GAGCGCAGACCGGCTCGAGCTCAAGCTTCGAATTCTGCAGTCGACGGTACCGCGGGCCCGGGATCCGCCC
CTCTCCCTCCCCCCCCCCTAACGTTACTGGCCGAAGCCGCTTGGAATAAGGCCGGTGTGCGTTTGTCTAT
ATGTTATTTTCCACCATATTGCCGTCTTTTGGCAATGTGAGGGCCCGGAAACCTGGCCCTGTCTTCTTGA
CGAGCATTCCTAGGGGTCTTTCCCCTCTCGCCAAAGGAATGCAAGGTCTGTTGAATGTCGTGAAGGAAGC
AGTTCCTCTGGAAGCTTCTTGAAGACAAACAACGTCTGTAGCGACCCTTTGCAGGCAGCGGAACCCCCCA
CCTGGCGACAGGTGCCTCTGCGGCCAAAAGCCACGTGTATAAGATACACCTGCAAAGGCGGCACAACCCC
AGTGCCACGTTGTGAGTTGGATAGTTGTGGAAAGAGTCAAATGGCTCTCCTCAAGCGTATTCAACAAGGG
GCTGAAGGATGCCCAGAAGGTACCCCATTGTATGGGATCTGATCTGGGGCCTCGGTACACATGCTTTACA
TGTGTTTAGTCGAGGTTAAAAAAACGTCTAGGCCCCCCGAACCACGGGGACGTGGTTTTCCTTTGAAAAA
CACGATGATAATATGGCCACAACCATGGTGAGCAAGGGCGAGGAGCTGTTCACCGGGGTGGTGCCCATCC
TGGTCGAGCTGGACGGCGACGTAAACGGCCACAAGTTCAGCGTGTCCGGCGAGGGCGAGGGCGATGCCAC
CTACGGCAAGCTGACCCTGAAGTTCATCTGCACCACCGGCAAGCTGCCCGTGCCCTGGCCCACCCTCGTG
ACCACCCTGACCTACGGCGTGCAGTGCTTCAGCCGCTACCCCGACCACATGAAGCAGCACGACTTCTTCA
AGTCCGCCATGCCCGAAGGCTACGTCCAGGAGCGCACCATCTTCTTCAAGGACGACGGCAACTACAAGAC
CCGCGCCGAGGTGAAGTTCGAGGGCGACACCCTGGTGAACCGCATCGAGCTGAAGGGCATCGACTTCAAG
GAGGACGGCAACATCCTGGGGCACAAGCTGGAGTACAACTACAACAGCCACAACGTCTATATCATGGCCG
ACAAGCAGAAGAACGGCATCAAGGTGAACTTCAAGATCCGCCACAACATCGAGGACGGCAGCGTGCAGCT
CGCCGACCACTACCAGCAGAACACCCCCATCGGCGACGGCCCCGTGCTGCTGCCCGACAACCACTACCTG
AGCACCCAGTCCGCCCTGAGCAAAGACCCCAACGAGAAGCGCGATCACATGGTCCTGCTGGAGTTCGTGA
CCGCCGCCGGGATCACTCTCGGCATGGACGAGCTGTACAAGTAATAGAATTCAATTCTAACTAGACGCGT
TAAGTCGACAATCAACCTCTGGATTACAAAATTTGTGAAAGATTGACTGGTATTCTTAACTATGTTGCTC
CTTTTACGCTATGTGGATACGCTGCTTTAATGCCTTTGTATCATGCTATTGCTTCCCGTATGGCTTTCAT
TTTCTCCTCCTTGTATAAATCCTGGTTGCTGTCTCTTTATGAGGAGTTGTGGCCCGTTGTCAGGCAACGT
GGCGTGGTGTGCACTGTGTTTGCTGACGCAACCCCCACTGGTTGGGGCATTGCCACCACCTGTCAGCTCC
TTTCCGGGACTTTCGCTTTCCCCCTCCCTATTGCCACGGCGGAACTCATCGCCGCCTGCCTTGCCCGCTG
CTGGACAGGGGCTCGGCTGTTGGGCACTGACAATTCCGTGGTGTTGTCGGGGAAATCATCGTCCTTTCCT
TGGCTGCTCGCCTGTGTTGCCACCTGGATTCTGCGCGGGACGTCCTTCTGCTACGTCCCTTCGGCCCTCA
ATCCAGCGGACCTTCCTTCCCGCGGCCTGCTGCCGGCTCTGCGGCCTCTTCCGCGTCTTCGCCTTCGCCC
TCAGACGAGTCGGATCTCCCTTTGGGCCGCCTCCCCGCGTCGACTTTAAGACCAATGACTTACAAGGCAG
CTGTAGATCTTAGCCACTTTTTAAAAGAAAAGGGGGGACTGGAAGGGCTAATTCACTCCCAACGAAGACA
AGATCTGCTTTTTGCTTGTACTGGGTCTCTCTGGTTAGACCAGATCTGAGCCTGGGAGCTCTCTGGCTAA
CTAGGGAACCCACTGCTTAAGCCTCAATAAAGCTTGCCTTGAGTGCTTCAAGTAGTGTGTGCCCGTCTGT
TGTGTGACTCTGGTAACTAGAGATCCCTCAGACCCTTTTAGTCAGTGTGGAAAATCTCTAGCAGGGCCCG
TTTAAACCCGCTGATCAGCCTCGACTGTGCCTTCTAGTTGCCAGCCATCTGTTGTTTGCCCCTCCCCCGT
GCCTTCCTTGACCCTGGAAGGTGCCACTCCCACTGTCCTTTCCTAATAAAATGAGGAAATTGCATCGCAT
TGTCTGAGTAGGTGTCATTCTATTCTGGGGGGTGGGGTGGGGCAGGACAGCAAGGGGGAGGATTGGGAAG
ACAATAGCAGGCATGCTGGGGATGCGGTGGGCTCTATGGCTTCTGAGGCGGAAAGAACCAGCTGGGGCTC
TAGGGGGTATCCCC
[124 nt withheld, positions 6805-6928]
C
[91 nt withheld, positions 6930-7020]
A
[49 nt withheld, positions 7022-7070]
CCTTTGACGTTGGAGTCCACGTTCTTT
[37 nt withheld, positions 7098-7134]
ACCCTATCTCGGTCTATTCTTTTGATTTATAAGGGATTTTGCCGATTTCGGCCTATTGGTTAAAAAATGA
GCTGATTTAACAAAAATTTAACGCGAATTAATTCTGTGGAATGTGTGTCAGTTAGGGTGTGGAAAGTCCC
CAGGCTCCCCAGCAGGCAGAAGTATGCAAAGCATGCATCTCAATTAGTCAGCAACCAGGTGTGGAAAGTC
CCCAGGCTCCCCAGCAGGCAGAAGTATGCAAAGCATGCATCTCAATTAGTCAGCAACCATAGTCCCGCCC
CTAACTCCGCCCATCCCGCCCCTAACTCCGCCCAGTTCCGCCCATTCTCCGCCCCATGGCTGACTAATTT
TTTTTATTTATGCAGAGGCCGAGGCCGCCTCTGCCTCTGAGCTATTCCAGAAGTAGTGAGGAGGCTTTTT
TGGAGGCCTAGGCTTTTGCAAAAAGCTCCCGGGAGCTTGTATATCCATTTTCGGATCTGATCAGCACGTG
TTGACAATTAATCATCGGCATAGTATATCGGCATAGTATAATACGACAAGGTGAGGAACTAAACCATGGC
CAAGTTGACCAGTGCCGTTCCGGTGCTCACCGCGCGCGACGTCGCCGGAGCGGTCGAGTTCTGGACCGAC
CGGCTCGGGTTCTCCCGGGACTTCGTGGAGGACGACTTCGCCGGTGTGGTCCGGGACGACGTGACCCTGT
TCATCAGCGCGGTCCAGGACCAGGTGGTGCCGGACAACACCCTGGCCTGGGTGTGGGTGCGCGGCCTGGA
CGAGCTGTACGCCGAGTGGTCGGAGGTCGTGTCCACGAACTTCCGGGACGCCTCCGGGCCGGCCATGACC
GAGATCGGCGAGCAGCCGTGGGGGCGGGAGTTCGCCCTGCGCGACCCGGCCGGCAACTGCGTGCACTTCG
TGGCCGAGGAGCAGGACTGACACGTGCTACGAGATTTCGATTCCACCGCCGCCTTCTATGAAAGGTTGGG
CTTCGGAATCGTTTTCCGGGACGCCGGCTGGATGATCCTCCAGCGCGGGGATCTCATGCTGGAGTTCTTC
GCCCACCCCAACTTGTTTATTGCAGCTTATAATGGTTACAAATAAAGCAATAGCATCACAAATTTCACAA
ATAAAGCATTTTTTTCACTGCATTCTAGTTGTGGTTTGTCCAAACTCATCAATGTATCTTATCATGTCTG
TATACCGTCGACCTCTAGCTAGAGCTTGGCGTAATCATGGTCATAGCTGTTTCCTGTGTGAAATTGTTAT
CCGCTCACAATTCCACACAACATACGAGCCGGAAGCATAAAGTGTAAAGCCTGGGGTGCCTAATGAGTGA
GCTAACTCACATTAATTGCGTTGCGCTCACTGCCCGCTTTCCAGTCGGGAAACCTGTCGTGCCAGCTGCA
TTAATGAATCGGCCAACGCGCGGGGAGAGGCGGTTTGCGTATTGGGCGCTCTTCCGCTTCCTCGCTCACT
GACTCGCTGCGCTCGGTCGTTCGGCTGCGGCGAGCGGTATCAGCTCACTCAAAGGCGGTAATACGGTTAT
CCACAGAATCAGGGGATAACGCAGGAAAGAACATGTGAGCAAAAGGCCAGCAAAAGGCCAGGAACCGTAA
AAAGGCCGCGTTGCTGGCGTTTTTCCATAGGCTCCGCCCCCCTGACGAGCATCACAAAAATCGACGCTCA
AGTCAGAGGTGGCGAAACCCGACAGGACTATAAAGATACCAGGCGTTTCCCCCTGGAAGCTCCCTCGTGC
GCTCTCCTGTTCCGACCCTGCCGCTTACCGGATACCTGTCCGCCTTTCTCCCTTCGGGAAGCGTGGCGCT
TTCTCATAGCTCACGCTGTAGGTATCTCAGTTCGGTGTAGGTCGTTCGCTCCAAGCTGGGCTGTGTGCAC
GAACCCCCCGTTCAGCCCGACCGCTGCGCCTTATCCGGTAACTATCGTCTTGAGTCCAACCCGGTAAGAC
ACGACTTATCGCCACTGGCAGCAGCCACTGGTAACAGGATTAGCAGAGCGAGGTATGTAGGCGGTGCTAC
AGAGTTCTTGAAGTGGTGGCCTAACTACGGCTACACTAGAAGAACAGTATTTGGTATCTGCGCTCTGCTG
AAGCCAGTTACCTTCGGAAAAAGAGTTGGTAGCTCTTGATCCGGCAAACAAACCACCGCTGGTAGCGGTG
GTTTTTTTGTTTGCAAGCAGCAGATTACGCGCAGAAAAAAAGGATCTCAAGAAGA
